>Addgene plasmid #166715 | pcDNA3HA-AMOT p130∆PPxY1(A112K) | addgene full sequence | sequence record 333887 | Addgene NGS Result
ACACTCAACCCTATCTCGGTCTATTCTTTTGATTTATAAGGGATTTTGCCGATTTCGGCCTATTGGTTAA
AAAATGAGCTGATTTAACAAAAATTTAACGCGAATTAATTCTGTGGAATGTGTGTCAGTTAGGGTGTGGA
AAGTCCCCAGGCTCCCCAGCAGGCAGAAGTATGCAAAGCATGCATCTCAATTAGTCAGCAACCAGGTGTG
GAAAGTCCCCAGGCTCCCCAGCAGGCAGAAGTATGCAAAGCATGCATCTCAATTAGTCAGCAACCATAGT
CCCGCCCCTAACTCCGCCCATCCCGCCCCTAACTCCGCCCAGTTCCGCCCATTCTCCGCCCCATGGCTGA
CTAATTTTTTTTATTTATGCAGAGGCCGAGGCCGCCTCTGCCTCTGAGCTATTCCAGAAGTAGTGAGGAG
GCTTTTTTGGAGGCCTAGGCTTTTGCAAAAAGCTCCCGGGAGCTTGTATATCCATTTTCGGATCTGATCA
AGAGACAGGATGAGGATCGTTTCGCATGATTGAACAAGATGGATTGCACGCAGGTTCTCCGGCCGCTTGG
GTGGAGAGGCTATTCGGCTATGACTGGGCACAACAGACAATCGGCTGCTCTGATGCCGCCGTGTTCCGGC
TGTCAGCGCAGGGGCGCCCGGTTCTTTTTGTCAAGACCGACCTGTCCGGTGCCCTGAATGAACTGCAGGA
CGAGGCAGCGCGGCTATCGTGGCTGGCCACGACGGGCGTTCCTTGCGCAGCTGTGCTCGACGTTGTCACT
GAAGCGGGAAGGGACTGGCTGCTATTGGGCGAAGTGCCGGGGCAGGATCTCCTGTCATCTCACCTTGCTC
CTGCCGAGAAAGTATCCATCATGGCTGATGCAATGCGGCGGCTGCATACGCTTGATCCGGCTACCTGCCC
ATTCGACCACCAAGCGAAACATCGCATCGAGCGAGCACGTACTCGGATGGAAGCCGGTCTTGTCGATCAG
GATGATCTGGACGAAGAGCATCAGGGGCTCGCGCCAGCCGAACTGTTCGCCAGGCTCAAGGCGCGCATGC
CCGACGGCGAGGATCTCGTCGTGACCCATGGCGATGCCTGCTTGCCGAATATCATGGTGGAAAATGGCCG
CTTTTCTGGATTCATCGACTGTGGCCGGCTGGGTGTGGCGGACCGCTATCAGGACATAGCGTTGGCTACC
CGTGATATTGCTGAAGAGCTTGGCGGCGAATGGGCTGACCGCTTCCTCGTGCTTTACGGTATCGCCGCTC
CCGATTCGCAGCGCATCGCCTTCTATCGCCTTCTTGACGAGTTCTTCTGAGCGGGACTCTGGGGTTCGAA
ATGACCGACCAAGCGACGCCCAACCTGCCATCACGAGATTTCGATTCCACCGCCGCCTTCTATGAAAGGT
TGGGCTTCGGAATCGTTTTCCGGGACGCCGGCTGGATGATCCTCCAGCGCGGGGATCTCATGCTGGAGTT
CTTCGCCCACCCCAACTTGTTTATTGCAGCTTATAATGGTTACAAATAAAGCAATAGCATCACAAATTTC
ACAAATAAAGCATTTTTTTCACTGCATTCTAGTTGTGGTTTGTCCAAACTCATCAATGTATCTTATCATG
TCTGTATACCGTCGACCTCTAGCTAGAGCTTGGCGTAATCATGGTCATAGCTGTTTCCTGTGTGAAATTG
TTATCCGCTCACAATTCCACACAACATACGAGCCGGAAGCATAAAGTGTAAAGCCTGGGGTGCCTAATGA
GTGAGCTAACTCACATTAATTGCGTTGCGCTCACTGCCCGCTTTCCAGTCGGGAAACCTGTCGTGCCAGC
TGCATTAATGAATCGGCCAACGCGCGGGGAGAGGCGGTTTGCGTATTGGGCGCTCTTCCGCTTCCTCGCT
CACTGACTCGCTGCGCTCGGTCGTTCGGCTGCGGCGAGCGGTATCAGCTCACTCAAAGGCGGTAATACGG
TTATCCACAGAATCAGGGGATAACGCAGGAAAGAACATGTGAGCAAAAGGCCAGCAAAAGGCCAGGAACC
GTAAAAAGGCCGCGTTGCTGGCGTTTTTCCATAGGCTCCGCCCCCCTGACGAGCATCACAAAAATCGACG
CTCAAGTCAGAGGTGGCGAAACCCGACAGGACTATAAAGATACCAGGCGTTTCCCCCTGGAAGCTCCCTC
GTGCGCTCTCCTGTTCCGACCCTGCCGCTTACCGGATACCTGTCCGCCTTTCTCCCTTCGGGAAGCGTGG
CGCTTTCTCATAGCTCACGCTGTAGGTATCTCAGTTCGGTGTAGGTCGTTCGCTCCAAGCTGGGCTGTGT
GCACGAACCCCCCGTTCAGCCCGACCGCTGCGCCTTATCCGGTAACTATCGTCTTGAGTCCAACCCGGTA
AGACACGACTTATCGCCACTGGCAGCAGCCACTGGTAACAGGATTAGCAGAGCGAGGTATGTAGGCGGTG
CTACAGAGTTCTTGAAGTGGTGGCCTAACTACGGCTACACTAGAAGAACAGTATTTGGTATCTGCGCTCT
GCTGAAGCCAGTTACCTTCGGAAAAAGAGTTGGTAGCTCTTGATCCGGCAAACAAACCACCGCTGGTAGC
GGTGGTTTTTTTGTTTGCAAGCAGCAGATTACGCGCAGAAAAAAAGGATCTCAAGAAGATCCTTTGATCT
TTTCTACGGGGTCTGACGCTCAGTGGAACGAAAACTCACGTTAAGGGATTTTGGTCATGAGATTATCAAA
AAGGATCTTCACCTAGATCCTTTTAAATTAAAAATGAAGTTTTAAATCAATCTAAAGTATATATGAGTAA
ACTTGGTCTGACAGTTACCAATGCTTAATCAGTGAGGCACCTATCTCAGCGATCTGTCTATTTCGTTCAT
CCATAGTTGCCTGACTCCCCGTCGTGTAGATAACTACGATACGGGAGGGCTTACCATCTGGCCCCAGTGC
TGCAATGATACCGCGAGACCCACGCTCACCGGCTCCAGATTTATCAGCAATAAACCAGCCAGCCGGAAGG
GCCGAGCGCAGAAGTGGTCCTGCAACTTTATCCGCCTCCATCCAGTCTATTAATTGTTGCCGGGAAGCTA
GAGTAAGTAGTTCGCCAGTTAATAGTTTGCGCAACGTTGTTGCCATTGCTACAGGCATCGTGGTGTCACG
CTCGTCGTTTGGTATGGCTTCATTCAGCTCCGGTTCCCAACGATCAAGGCGAGTTACATGATCCCCCATG
TTGTGCAAAAAAGCGGTTAGCTCCTTCGGTCCTCCGATCGTTGTCAGAAGTAAGTTGGCCGCAGTGTTAT
CACTCATGGTTATGGCAGCACTGCATAATTCTCTTACTGTCATGCCATCCGTAAGATGCTTTTCTGTGAC
TGGTGAGTACTCAACCAAGTCATTCTGAGAATAGTGTATGCGGCGACCGAGTTGCTCTTGCCCGGCGTCA
ATACGGGATAATACCGCGCCACATAGCAGAACTTTAAAAGTGCTCATCATTGGAAAACGTTCTTCGGGGC
GAAAACTCTCAAGGATCTTACCGCTGTTGAGATCCAGTTCGATGTAACCCACTCGTGCACCCAACTGATC
TTCAGCATCTTTTACTTTCACCAGCGTTTCTGGGTGAGCAAAAACAGGAAGGCAAAATGCCGCAAAAAAG
GGAATAAGGGCGACACGGAAATGTTGAATACTCATACTCTTCCTTTTTCAATATTATTGAAGCATTTATC
AGGGTTATTGTCTCATGAGCGGATACATATTTGAATGTATTTAGAAAAATAAACAAATAGGGGTTCCGCG
CACATTTCCCCGAAAAGTGCCACCTGACGTCGACGGATCGGGAGATCTCCCGATCCCCTATGGTGCACTC
TCAGTACAATCTGCTCTGATGCCGCATAGTTAAGCCAGTATCTGCTCCCTGCTTGTGTGTTGGAGGTCGC
TGAGTAGTGCGCGAGCAAAATTTAAGCTACAACAAGGCAAGGCTTGACCGACAATTGCATGAAGAATCTG
CTTAGGGTTAGGCGTTTTGCGCTGCTTCGCGATGTACGGGCCAGATATACGCGTTGACATTGATTATTGA
CTAGTTATTAATAGTAATCAATTACGGGGTCATTAGTTCATAGCCCATATATGGAGTTCCGCGTTACATA
ACTTACGGTAAATGGCCCGCCTGGCTGACCGCCCAACGACCCCCGCCCATTGACGTCAATAATGACGTAT
GTTCCCATAGTAACGCCAATAGGGACTTTCCATTGACGTCAATGGGTGGAGTATTTACGGTAAACTGCCC
ACTTGGCAGTACATCAAGTGTATCATATGCCAAGTACGCCCCCTATTGACGTCAATGACGGTAAATGGCC
CGCCTGGCATTATGCCCAGTACATGACCTTATGGGACTTTCCTACTTGGCAGTACATCTACGTATTAGTC
ATCGCTATTACCATGGTGATGCGGTTTTGGCAGTACATCAATGGGCGTGGATAGCGGTTTGACTCACGGG
GATTTCCAAGTCTCCACCCCATTGACGTCAATGGGAGTTTGTTTTGGCACCAAAATCAACGGGACTTTCC
AAAATGTCGTAACAACTCCGCCCCATTGACGCAAATGGGCGGTAGGCGTGTACGGTGGGAGGTCTATATA
AGCAGAGCTCTCTGGCTAACTAGAGAACCCACTGCTTACTGGCTTATCGAAATTAATACGACTCACTATA
GGGAGACCCAAGCTTGCCATGGCCTACCCATACGATGTTCCTGACTATGCGGGCTATCCCTATGACGTCC
CGGACTATGCAGGATCCATGAGAAATTCTGACGAACAGCCAAGTGGAGGGACCACGGTATTGCAGCGTTT
GCTACAAGAGCAGCTTCGCTATGGCAATCCTAGTGAGAATCGCAGCCTGCTTGCCATACACCAGCAAGCC
ACAGGGAATGGCCCTCCTTTCCCCAGTGGCAGTGGGAACCCGGGCCCTCAGAGTGATGTGTTGAGTCCCC
AAGACCACCACCAACAGCTTGTGGCTCATGCTGCTCGACAAGAACCCCAGGGGCAGGAAATCCAGTCAGA
AAACCTCATCATGGAGAAGCAGCTGTCTCCTCGAATGCAAAATAATGAAGAACTCCCGACCTATGAAGAA
AAGAAGGTCCAGTCCCAGTACTTTCGGGGCCAACAGCATGCCAGTGTTGGAGCTGCCTTCTATGTCACTG
GAGTCACCAACCAGAAGATGAGGACTGAGGGACGCCCATCAGTTCAGCGGCTCAATCCTGGAAAGATGCA
CCAAGATGAGGGACTCAGAGACCTTAAGCAAGGGCATGTCCGTTCCTTGAGTGAACGACTAATGCAGATG
TCACTGGCCACCAGTGGAGTTAAGGCCCATCCACCTGTTACCAGTGCTCCCCTCTCCCCACCACAACCCA
ATGACCTCTACAAGAATCCCACAAGTTCCAGTGAATTCTACAAGGCCCAAGGGCCACTTCCTAACCAGCA
TAGCCTGAAGGGCATGGAACACCGAGGCCCCCCACCAGAATATCCCTTCAAGGGCATGCCACCCCAATCT
GTAGTGTGCAAGCCCCAAGAGCCAGGGCACTTCTATAGTGAGCATCGCCTGAACCAGCCAGGGAGAACAG
AGGGGCAACTGATGAGGTATCAGCATCCCCCTGAGTATGGAGCAGCCAGGCCAGCGCAGGACATCTCATT
GCCATTGTCAGCCAGGAACTCGCAGCCTCACAGCCCTACTTCTTCTCTGACCTCTGGGGGGTCCTTGCCC
TTGCTACAATCTCCACCATCCACTAGATTGTCTCCTGCCCGACACCCCTTGGTCCCAAACCAGGGAGACC
ATTCAGCTCACCTGCCTAGGCCGCAGCAGCATTTCCTTCCTAATCAGGCTCACCAGGGGGATCATTACCG
TCTCTCCCAACCTGGCCTGAGTCAGCAGCAGCAGCAACAGCAGCAGCAGCACCATCATCACCATCACCAC
CAACAACAGCAGCAGCAGCAGCCACAGCAGCAGCCAGGAGAAGCCTATTCAGCTATGCCTCGGGCTCAGC
CATCCTCTGCTTCTTATCAGCCAGTGCCAGCAGACCCTTTTGCCATTGTTTCCAGAGCCCAGCAGATGGT
TGAGATCCTCTCAGACGAGAACCGGAACTTGAGGCAAGAGTTGGAAGGATGCTATGAGAAGGTGGCAAGA
CTGCAGAAGGTGGAGACAGAAATCCAGCGCGTCTCGGAGGCATATGAGAACCTCGTGAAGTCATCCTCCA
AAAGAGAGGCCCTAGAGAAAGCCATGAGAAACAAGCTAGAGGGCGAGATTCGGAGGATGCATGATTTCAA
CAGGGATCTGAGAGAGCGTCTAGAGACTGCCAACAAGCAGCTTGCAGAGAAGGAATATGAGGGGTCAGAG
GACACCAGAAAAACCATCTCGCAGCTCTTTGCAAAAAATAAAGAAAGCCAGCGTGAGAAGGAGAAGCTGG
AAGCGGAGCTGGCCACTGCCCGTTCTACCAATGAGGACCAAAGACGACACATCGAAATCCGAGATCAGGC
CCTGAGTAATGCCCAGGCCAAGGTGGTAAAGCTGGAAGAAGAGCTGAAAAAGAAGCAAGTGTACGTTGAC
AAGGTGGAGAAGATGCAGCAGGCCCTTGTACAGCTCCAGGCAGCATGTGAAAAACGTGAGCAGCTAGAGC
ACCGTCTCCGGACACGACTGGAGAGGGAACTGGAATCCCTGAGAATCCAGCAGCGTCAGGGCAACTGTCA
GCCCACCAACGTTTCAGAATACAATGCTGCTGCACTGATGGAGCTCCTTCGGGAGAAAGAGGAGAGGATT
CTGGCTCTGGAAGCTGATATGACAAAGTGGGAGCAGAAATATTTGGAGGAGAATGTGATGAGACATTTTG
CTCTGGATGCTGCTGCAACTGTGGCTGCTCAGAGGGACACAACAGTCATCAGTCACTCTCCTAACACCAG
CTATGACACAGCTCTAGAAGCTCGCATCCAGAAAGAGGAGGAAGAAATCTTGATGGCCAATAAGCGTTGC
CTTGACATGGAGGGCAGGATTAAGACCCTCCATGCCCAGATTATTGAGAAGGATGCCATGATCAAAGTAC
TCCAGCAGCGTTCCCGGAAGGAGCCGAGCAAGACAGAGCAGCTGTCGTGCATGCGGCCAGCGAAGTCTCT
GATGTCCATTTCCAATGCTGGATCAGGCTTGCTCTCCCACTCATCCACCCTGACTGGCTCCCCCATCATG
GAAGAAAAGCGAGACGACAAGAGCTGGAAGGGGAGCCTAGGCATTCTCCTGGGTGGAGACTACCGTGCTG
AATATGTCCCTTCCACACCCTCGCCTGTGCCACCCTCGACTCCCCTGCTCTCGGCTCACTCCAAGACAGA
CAGCCGAGACTGCAGTACCCAAACTGAACGTGGGACGGAATCGAACAAAACTGCAGCTGTTGCTCCCATC
TCTGTTCCTGCTCCAGTTGCTGCTGCCGCCACTGCTGCCGCCATCACTGCCACTGCTGCCACCATCACCA
CCACCATGGTAGCTGCTGCTCCAGTTGCTGTTGCTGCTGCTGCTGCTCCAGCTGCTGCTGCTGCCCCGTC
TCCAGCCACTGCCGCTGCTACTGCTGCTGCTGTTTCTCCAGCTGCTGCTGGTCAGATTCCAGCTGCTGCC
TCTGTTGCCTCAGCTGCTGCCGTTGCTCCTTCTGCTGCTGCTGCTGCTGCTGTTCAGGTTGCTCCAGCTG
CTCCGGCTCCAGTTCCAGCTCCGGCTCTGGTTCCGGTCCCAGCTCCAGCAGCGGCTCAGGCTTCTGCTCC
TGCTCAGACTCAGGCACCAACTTCAGCTCCGGCTGTGGCTCCAACTCCAGCTCCAACTCCAACTCCAGCT
GTGGCTCAGGCTGAGGTTCCTGCAAGTCCAGCTACCGGTCCTGGACCACATCGTTTGTCTATACCAAGTT
TGACCTGCAATCCAGACAAAACAGATGGGCCTGTGTTCCACTCCAATACTCTGGAAAGAAAAACTCCCAT
TCAGATCCTGGGACAAGAGCCTGATGCAGAGATGGTGGAATATCTCATCTAACTCGAGGGGGGGCCCTAT
TCTATAGTGTCACCTAAATGCTAGAGCTCGCTGATCAGCCTCGACTGTGCCTTCTAGTTGCCAGCCATCT
GTTGTTTGCCCCTCCCCCGTGCCTTCCTTGACCCTGGAAGGTGCCACTCCCACTGTCCTTTCCTAATAAA
ATGAGGAAATTGCATCGCATTGTCTGAGTAGGTGTCATTCTATTCTGGGGGGTGGGGTGGGGCAGGACAG
CAAGGGGGAGGATTGGGAAGACAATAGCAGGCATGCTGGGGATGCGGTGGGCTCTATGGCTTCTGAGGCG
GAAAGAACCAGCTGGGGCTCTAGGGGGTATCCCC
[124 nt withheld, positions 8365-8488]
C
[91 nt withheld, positions 8490-8580]
A
[49 nt withheld, positions 8582-8630]
CCTTTGACGTTGGAGTCCACGTTCTTTAATAGTGGACTCTTGTTCCAAACTGGAACA
Features (pLannotate 1.2.2; 22 found; start..end, strand, type, name):
    120..449     +  promoter       SV40 promoter: SV40 enhancer and early promoter
    516..1307    +  CDS            neo: KKA2_KLEPN - Also known as kan, nptII. Experimental evidence at protein level: Swiss-Prot protein existence level 1. Resistance to kanamycin, neomycin, paromomycin, ribostamycin, butirosin and gentamicin B. From Klebsiella pneumoniae.
   1331..1489    +  CDS            ble (fragment): BLE_KLEPN - Experimental evidence at protein level: Swiss-Prot protein existence level 1. Binding protein with a strong affinity to the bleomycin family of antibiotics. Binds to CL990; an antimitotic-antibiotic compound. From Klebsiella pneumoniae.
   1484..1605    +  polyA_signal   SV40 poly(A) signal: SV40 polyadenylation signal
   1678..1694    -  protein_bind   lac operator: The lac repressor binds to the lac operator to inhibit transcription in E. coli. This inhibition can be relieved by adding lactose or isopropyl-β-D-thiogalactopyranoside (IPTG). lac repressor encoded by lacI
   1702..1732    -  promoter       lac promoter: promoter for the E. coli lac operon
   1747..1768    -  protein_bind   CAP binding site: CAP binding activates transcription in the presence of cAMP. E. coli catabolite activator protein
   1781..1873    -  CDS            lacI (fragment): lac repressor; lacI; The lac repressor binds to the lac operator to inhibit transcription in E. coli. This inhibition can be relieved by adding lactose or isopropyl-β-D-thiogalactopyranoside (IPTG).
   2056..2644    -  rep_origin     ori: high-copy-number ColE1/pMB1/pBR322/pUC origin of replication
   2815..3675    -  CDS            AmpR: β-lactamase; bla; confers resistance to ampicillin, carbenicillin, and related antibiotics
   3676..3780    -  promoter       AmpR promoter: bla
   3839..3891    -  misc_feature   bom (fragment): basis of mobility region from pBR322
   4046..4425    +  enhancer       CMV enhancer: human cytomegalovirus immediate early enhancer
   4426..4629    +  promoter       CMV promoter: human cytomegalovirus (CMV) immediate early promoter
   4625..4658    +  LTR            5' LTR (truncated) (fragment): truncated 5' long terminal repeat (LTR) from HIV-1
   4674..4692    +  promoter       T7 promoter: promoter for bacteriophage T7 RNA polymerase
   4715..4777    +  CDS            3xHA (fragment): three tandem HA epitope tags
   4778..8029    +  CDS            AMOT: AMOT_HUMAN - Also known as KIAA1071. Experimental evidence at protein level: Swiss-Prot protein existence level 1. Plays a central role in tight junction maintenance via the complex formed with ARHGAP17, which acts by regulating the uptake of polarity proteins at tight junctions. Appears to regulate endothelial cell migration and tube formation. May also play a role in the assembly of endothelial cell-cell junctions. From Homo sapiens (Human).
   8051..8069    -  promoter       SP6 promoter: promoter for bacteriophage SP6 RNA polymerase
   8095..8319    +  polyA_signal   bGH poly(A) signal: bovine growth hormone polyadenylation signal
   8323..8344    +  promoter       SV40 promoter (fragment): SV40 enhancer and early promoter
   8365..106     +  rep_origin     f1 ori (across the origin) (sequence partly withheld): f1 bacteriophage origin of replication; arrow indicates direction of (+) strand synthesis
