[The description below was written by a language model from this plasmid's Addgene catalogue record and pLannotate feature annotations shown in this document.]
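Description:
pcDNA3HA-AMOT p130∆PPxY1(A112K) is a mammalian expression plasmid built on a pcDNA3-type backbone that produces the human p130 isoform of angiomotin (AMOT) carrying an alanine-to-lysine substitution at residue 112. The construct name indicates that this change is meant to disable the first PPxY motif of AMOT. The roughly 3.25 kb coding sequence was inserted by Gibson assembly downstream of the human cytomegalovirus immediate-early enhancer and promoter and is followed by the bovine growth hormone polyadenylation signal. An N-terminal HA epitope tag supplied by the backbone is fused in frame to AMOT. The catalogue lists it as 2xHA, which fits the annotation software's partial match to a 3xHA element. T7 and SP6 phage promoters flank the insert, as is standard for this vector family. The short hit labelled as a truncated HIV-1 LTR fragment right after the CMV promoter is most likely an incidental sequence match rather than a functional viral element.

In E. coli the plasmid replicates from a high-copy ColE1/pUC-type origin and is selected with ampicillin through the β-lactamase gene; an f1 origin is also present. A separate cassette, with the SV40 early promoter driving the neomycin phosphotransferase gene and ending in the SV40 polyadenylation signal, allows G418 selection of transfected mammalian cells. The sequenced record (8,687 nt) is slightly shorter than the stated total size of 8,701 bp. According to the associated publication, the construct was used to study how AMOT PPxY motifs interact with the WW domains of the ubiquitin ligase NEDD4L and how these contacts contribute to HIV-1 release, with the HA tag allowing detection or pulldown of the mutant protein.
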