Addgene plasmid #166715: pcDNA3HA-AMOT p130∆PPxY1(A112K)
Purpose: expresses AMOT(A112K) in mammalian cells
Depositing lab: Wesley Sundquist. Depositing organization: University of Utah. Publication: Interactions between AMOT PPxY Motifs and NEDD4L WW Domains Function in HIV-1 Release. Rheinemann L, Thompson T, Mercenne G, Paine EL, Peterson FC, Volkman BF, Alam SL, Alian A, Sundquist WI. J Biol Chem. 2021 Jul 17:100975. doi: 10.1016/j.jbc.2021.100975. PubMed 34284061.
Backbone
  Vector backbone: pcDNA
  Backbone size w/o insert (bp): 5446
  Total vector size (bp): 8701
  Vector type: Mammalian Expression
Growth in bacteria
  Bacterial resistance: Ampicillin, 100 μg/mL
  Growth temperature: 37°C
  Growth strain: DH5alpha
  Copy number: Unknown
Gene/Insert
  Gene/Insert name: Angiomotin p130 A112K
  Species: H. sapiens (human)
  Insert size (bp): 3255
  Mutation: changed alanine 112 to lysine
  Entrez Gene: AMOT
  Promoter: CMV promoter
  Tag / fusion protein: 2xHA (N terminal on backbone)
  Cloning method: Gibson Cloning
  Sequencing primers: 5′ TTAATACGACTCACTATAGGG; 3′ AACTAGAAGGCACAGTCGAGGCTG
Terms and licenses: Academic/Nonprofit Terms; Industry Terms: Not Available to Industry
How to cite: pcDNA3HA-AMOT p130∆PPxY1(A112K) was a gift from Wesley Sundquist (Addgene plasmid # 166715 ; http://n2t.net/addgene:166715 ; RRID:Addgene_166715)
